>Addgene plasmid #36830 | TAL2431 | depositor partial sequence | sequence record 46023 | TAL2431 sequence 1640 bps
GAACCTGACCCCAGACCAGGTAGTCGCAATCGCGTCACATGACGGGGGAAAGCAAGCCCTGGAAACCGTG
CAAAGGTTGTTGCCGGTCCTTTGTCAAGACCACGGCCTTACACCGGAGCAAGTCGTGGCCATTGCAAATA
ATAACGGTGGCAAACAGGCTCTTGAGACGGTTCAGAGACTTCTCCCAGTTCTCTGTCAAGCCCACGGGCT
GACTCCCGATCAAGTTGTAGCGATTGCGTCGCATGACGGAGGGAAACAAGCATTGGAGACTGTCCAACGG
CTCCTTCCCGTGTTGTGTCAAGCCCACGGTTTGACGCCTGCACAAGTGGTCGCCATCGCCAACAACAACG
GCGGTAAGCAGGCGCTGGAAACAGTACAGCGCCTGCTGCCTGTACTGTGCCAGGATCATGGACTGACCCC
AGACCAGGTAGTCGCAATCGCGTCGAACATTGGGGGAAAGCAAGCCCTGGAAACCGTGCAAAGGTTGTTG
CCGGTCCTTTGTCAAGACCACGGCCTTACACCGGAGCAAGTCGTGGCCATTGCAAATAATAACGGTGGCA
AACAGGCTCTTGAGACGGTTCAGAGACTTCTCCCAGTTCTCTGTCAAGCCCACGGGCTGACTCCCGATCA
AGTTGTAGCGATTGCGAATAACAATGGAGGGAAACAAGCATTGGAGACTGTCCAACGGCTCCTTCCCGTG
TTGTGTCAAGCCCACGGTTTGACGCCTGCACAAGTGGTCGCCATCGCCTCCAATATTGGCGGTAAGCAGG
CGCTGGAAACAGTACAGCGCCTGCTGCCTGTACTGTGCCAGGATCATGGACTGACCCCAGACCAGGTAGT
CGCAATCGCGAACAATAATGGGGGAAAGCAAGCCCTGGAAACCGTGCAAAGGTTGTTGCCGGTCCTTTGT
CAAGACCACGGCCTTACACCGGAGCAAGTCGTGGCCATTGCAAATAATAACGGTGGCAAACAGGCTCTTG
AGACGGTTCAGAGACTTCTCCCAGTTCTCTGTCAAGCCCACGGGCTGACTCCCGATCAAGTTGTAGCGAT
TGCGAATAACAATGGAGGGAAACAAGCATTGGAGACTGTCCAACGGCTCCTTCCCGTGTTGTGTCAAGCC
CACGGTTTGACGCCTGCACAAGTGGTCGCCATCGCCAACAACAACGGCGGTAAGCAGGCGCTGGAAACAG
TACAGCGCCTGCTGCCTGTACTGTGCCAGGATCATGGACTGACCCCAGACCAGGTAGTCGCAATCGCGAA
CAATAATGGGGGAAAGCAAGCCCTGGAAACCGTGCAAAGGTTGTTGCCGGTCCTTTGTCAAGACCACGGC
CTTACACCGGAGCAAGTCGTGGCCATTGCATCCCACGACGGTGGCAAACAGGCTCTTGAGACGGTTCAGA
GACTTCTCCCAGTTCTCTGTCAAGCCCACGGGCTGACTCCCGATCAAGTTGTAGCGATTGCGTCGCATGA
CGGAGGGAAACAAGCATTGGAGACTGTCCAACGGCTCCTTCCCGTGTTGTGTCAAGCCCACGGTTTGACG
CCTGCACAAGTGGTCGCCATCGCCTCCAATATTGGCGGTAAGCAGGCGCTGGAAACAGTACAGCGCCTGC
TGCCTGTACTGTGCCAGGATCATGGACTGA
