>Addgene plasmid #36830 | TAL2431 | addgene partial sequence | sequence record 48029 | CMV-F 5'-CGCAAATGGGCGGTAGGCGTG-3'
ACTAGAGAACCCACTGCTTACTGGCTTATCGAAATTAATACGACTCACTATAGGGAGACCCAAGCTGGCT
AGCACCATGGACTACAAAGACCATGACGGTGATTATAAAGATCATGACATCGATTACAAGGATGACGATG
ACAAGATGGCCCCCAAGAAGAAGAGGAAGGTGGGCATTCACCGCGGGGTACCTATGGTGGACTTGAGGAC
ACTCGGTTATTCGCAACAGCAACAGGAGAAAATCAAGCCTAAGGTCAGGAGCACCGTCGCGCAACACCAC
GAGGCGCTTGTGGGGCATGGCTTCACTCATGCGCATATTGTCGCGCTTTCACAGCACCCTGCGGCGCTTG
GGACGGTGGCTGTCAAATACCAAGATATGATTGCGGCCCTGCCCGAAGCCACGCACGAGGCAATTGTAGG
GGTCGGTAAACAGTGGTCGGGAGCGCGAGCACTTGAGGCGCTGCTGACTGTGGCGGGTGAGCTTAGGGGG
CCTCCGCTCCAGCTCGACACCGGGCAGCTGCTGAAGATCGCGAAGAGAGGGGGAGTAACAGCGGTAGAGG
CAGTGCACGCCTGGCGCAATGCGCTCACCGGGGCCCCCTTGAACCTGACCCCAGACCAGGTAGTCGCAAT
CGCGTCACATGACGGGGGAAAGCAAGCCCTGGAAACCGTGCAAAGGTTGTTGCCGGTCCTTTGTCAAGAC
CACGGCCTTACACCGGAGCAAGTCGTGGCCATTGCAAATAATAACGGTGGCAAACAGGCTCTTGAGACGG
TTCAGAGACTTCTCCCAGTTCTCTGTCAAGCCCACGGGCTGACTCCCGATCAAGTTGTAGCGATTGCGTC
GCATGACGGAGGGAAACAAGCATTGGAGACTGTCCAACGGCTCCTTCCCGTGTTGTGTCAAGCCCACGGT
TT
