[The description below was written by a language model from this plasmid's Addgene catalogue record.]
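Description:
TAL2431 is a mammalian expression plasmid encoding the right-hand monomer of a TALEN pair directed against the human HDAC2 gene. It is built on the JDS71 backbone, a TALEN expression vector of about 6.4 kb, into which a roughly 1.6 kb array of TAL effector repeats was inserted by restriction cloning at BsmBI sites that were destroyed in the process. The repeat array was generated by the FLASH assembly method, a high-throughput approach to building TALENs. The plasmid is propagated in E. coli as a high-copy construct under ampicillin selection. The record gives no feature table, so details such as the origin of replication are not stated.

The backbone supplies the parts flanking the repeat array: an N-terminal 3X Flag tag for detection of the protein, and a C-terminal wild-type FokI nuclease domain. The inserted repeats determine DNA-binding specificity, directing the fusion protein to a defined site in HDAC2. Because FokI cleaves only as a dimer, this right monomer is intended to be used with a matching left TALEN that binds the opposite strand nearby, so that the two nuclease domains meet over the spacer and create a double-strand break. Repair of that break can produce mutations at the locus. Expression in mammalian cells is driven by the CMV promoter, and the vector type also indicates a T7 promoter that allows in vitro transcription of TALEN mRNA. The Entrez entry linked in the record uses mouse-style gene nomenclature, whereas the insert species is listed as human.
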