Addgene plasmid #36830: TAL2431
Depositing lab: Keith Joung. Depositing organization: Massachusetts General Hospital. Publication: FLASH assembly of TALENs for high-throughput genome editing. Reyon D, Tsai SQ, Khayter C, Foden JA, Sander JD, Joung JK. Nat Biotechnol. 2012 Apr 8. doi: 10.1038/nbt.2170. PubMed 22484455.
Backbone
  Vector backbone: JDS71
  Backbone manufacturer: Joung lab (Addgene Plasmid # 32287)
  Backbone size w/o insert (bp): 6447
  Vector type: Mammalian, T7 for in vitro mRNA synthesis
Growth in bacteria
  Bacterial resistance: Ampicillin, 100 μg/mL
  Growth temperature: 37°C
  Growth strain: XL1 Blue
  Copy number: High Copy
Gene/Insert
  Gene/Insert name: HDAC2-TALEN_Right (alt name: HDAC2)
  Species: H. sapiens (human)
  Insert size (bp): 1640
  Entrez Gene: Hdac2 (a.k.a. D10Wsu179e, YAF1, Yy1bp, mRPD3)
  Promoter: CMV
  Tag / fusion protein: 3X Flag (N terminal on backbone); WT FOKI (C terminal on backbone)
  Cloning method: Restriction Enzyme; 5′ cloning site BsmBI (destroyed during cloning); 3′ cloning site BsmBI (destroyed during cloning)
  Sequencing primers: 5′ CMV-F; 3′ BGH-rev
Terms and licenses: Academic/Nonprofit Terms; Industry Terms: Not Available to Industry
Depositor comments: Target binding site: TCGCGAGGAGGGGGCCAC It is strongly recommended that users perform a diagnostic digest to verify this plasmid prior to use. For example, a double digest of the plasmid with BamHI and KpnI should result in two bands at 2.2kb and 5.9kb.
How to cite: TAL2431 was a gift from Keith Joung (Addgene plasmid # 36830 ; http://n2t.net/addgene:36830 ; RRID:Addgene_36830)
